Addgene plasmid #29064: pEMS1149
Purpose: Expression of the eGFP reporter gene was not detected in the brain and eye.
Depositing lab: Elizabeth Simpson. Publication: A regulatory toolbox of MiniPromoters to drive selective expression in the brain. Portales-Casamar E, Swanson DJ, Liu L, de Leeuw CN, Banks KG, Ho Sui SJ, Fulton DL, Ali J, Amirabbasi M, Arenillas DJ, Babyak N, Black SF, Bonaguro RJ, Brauer E, Candido TR, Castellarin M, Chen J, Chen Y, Cheng JC, Chopra V, Docking TR, Dreolini L, D'Souza CA, Flynn EK, Glenn R, Hatakka K, Hearty TG, Imanian B, Jiang S, Khorasan-zadeh S, Komljenovic I, Laprise S, Liao NY, Lim JS, Lithwick S, Liu F, Liu J, Lu M, McConechy M, McLeod AJ, Milisavljevic M, Mis J, O'Connor K, Palma B, Palmquist DL, Schmouth JF, Swanson MI, Tam B, Ticoll A, Turner JL, Varhol R, Vermeulen J, Watkins RF, Wilson G, Wong BK, Wong SH, Wong TY, Yang GS, Ypsilanti AR, Jones SJ, Holt RA, Goldowitz D, Wasserman WW, Simpson EM. Proc Natl Acad Sci U S A. 2010 Sep 21. 107(38):16589-94. 10.1073/pnas.1009158107 PubMed 20807748.
Backbone
  Vector backbone: pEMS1307
  Backbone size w/o insert (bp): 16482
  Vector type: Pleiades Promoter Project [sic, Pleaides Plieades]
Growth in bacteria
  Bacterial resistance: Ampicillin, 100 μg/mL
  Growth temperature: 37°C
  Growth strain: DH5alpha
  Growth instructions: DH10B
  Copy number: High Copy
Gene/Insert
  Gene/Insert name: Ple44 (alt names: CX3CR1; CX3C chemokine receptor 1)
  Species: H. sapiens (human)
  Insert size (bp): 671
  Entrez Gene: CX3CR1 (a.k.a. CCRL1, CMKBRL1, CMKDR1, GPR13, GPRV28, V28)
  Tag / fusion protein: EGFP-NLS (C terminal on backbone)
  Cloning method: Restriction Enzyme; 5′ cloning site FseI (unknown if destroyed); 3′ cloning site AscI (unknown if destroyed)
  Sequencing primers: 5′ Unknown
Terms and licenses: Academic/Nonprofit Terms; Industry Terms: Not Available to Industry
How to cite: pEMS1149 was a gift from Elizabeth Simpson (Addgene plasmid # 29064 ; http://n2t.net/addgene:29064 ; RRID:Addgene_29064)
