[The description below was written by a language model from this plasmid's Addgene catalogue record.]
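Description:
pEMS1149 is a Pleiades Promoter Project plasmid built on the large pEMS1307 backbone (about 16.5 kb without insert). It is propagated in E. coli as a high-copy plasmid under ampicillin selection. The record does not include a feature table, so the origin of replication, any mammalian selection markers, and any genomic targeting or homology elements in the backbone are not stated here.

The payload is Ple44, a 671 bp human MiniPromoter derived from regulatory sequence of CX3CR1, the CX3C chemokine receptor 1 gene. It was cloned between FseI and AscI sites, upstream of a backbone-encoded EGFP-NLS reporter. Although the catalogue lists EGFP-NLS as a C-terminal tag, Ple44 is a promoter element rather than a coding sequence. The arrangement is therefore best read as a candidate promoter driving a nuclear-localised green fluorescent protein. The nuclear localisation signal concentrates fluorescence in the nucleus, which makes individual expressing cells easier to identify.

The construct belongs to a toolbox of compact human promoters designed to drive selective, region- or cell-type-specific expression in the brain. Each candidate was tested for its reporter expression pattern. For pEMS1149 the recorded outcome is negative: eGFP expression was not detected in the brain or eye. The plasmid therefore mainly documents a CX3CR1-based MiniPromoter design that did not give detectable activity in those tissues. It may serve as a reference point or starting material for redesigning such elements, and is not a validated expression driver.
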