>Addgene plasmid #29064 | pEMS1149 | addgene partial sequence | sequence record 39626 | EGFP-N 5'-CGTCGCCGTCCAGCTCGACCAG-3'
CTCGCCCTTGCTCACCATGGTGGCGGAAGTTCCTATACCTTTTGAAGAATAGGAACTTCGGAATAGGAAC
TTCGGCGCGCCGGAACCTCTGGATCTGCCAGTCAGCCACCCTGTCCTGCTCAGACTTTACCAGAGACGAG
TATTTCCCTTTCCTTCCCTCTAAGAGCATTTTATTTGCAGAGTTAGCCAATAGTATCTTGTTTCCTGTAA
GGGAGACTATCTTTAGATGCTGCCACAGGCAAGCTCAGATACTCCAGGGTGGAGGCCAGCTGCCAACAGG
AGGGCCTGACTTTATAAACCTGGAAGATCTAAACCTCAGGGAAGACTGCGGAGCTGGAGGGAGAGAGGTG
CCACTTACCCCAACCTGGAGGTGGGGGGCAGGGAGCAGGCCCTGCAGTCAGCAAAGCACAGCACAGTCAG
CTCTCATTAATGGGGAGCCTTCAGGAAGCTGGGAGAGCTCATGGGGCCCTCAGCTTCCCTGCCCATGAGA
GGGAGCCCAGAGTACTCACTGGACCACACTGGGGCACACACAGCTCTTCTCCTCAAAGTGCAGTCCCAGG
CACTGGGAGCTTATTAAAGACAGCACCTCAAGCCCTGCCCTATATCTGCTGAATTAGAATCTGC
