>Addgene plasmid #29064 | pEMS1149 | addgene partial sequence | sequence record 39785 | pEMS1307-fwd 5'-ccgcacgtctaagaaaccat-3'
AAATAGGCGTATCACGAGGCCCTTTCGTCTTCAAGAATTAATTCCGATCATATTCAATAACCCTTAATGA
ATTCGAGCTCCTAGGCCGGCCGGCAGAGAGGTGAGGAAAAAAATATTTACCGAGCATCTACAAGGTGCAA
GGTACTCACTAGATGCCTTCAGTACCAAAGCTTCTCAAACTTAGTATGCATATCACTCTTCTAAGAATTT
CATTAAAATGCAGATTCTAATTCAGCAGATATAGGGCAGGGCTTGAGGTGCTGTCTTTAATAAGCTCCCA
GTGCCTGGGACTGCACTTTGAGGAGAAGAGCTGTGTGTGCCCCAGTGTGGTCCAGTGAGTACTCTGGGCT
CCCTCTCATGGGCAGGGAAGCTGAGGGCCCCATGAGCTCTCCCAGCTTCCTGAAGGCTCCCCATTAATGA
GAGCTGACTGTGCTGTGCTTTGCTGACTGCAGGGCCTGCTCCCTGCCCCCCACCTCCAGGTTGGGGTAAG
TGGCACCTCTCTCCCTCCAGCTCCGCAGTCTTCCCTGAGGTTTAGATCTTCCAGGTTTATAAAGTCAGGC
CCTCCTGTTGGCAGCTGGCCTCCACCCTGGA
